Addgene plasmid #146452: pLNHA-C1_H
Purpose: (Empty Backbone) Mammalian Expression vector
Depositing lab: Elisa Izaurralde. Depositing organization: Max Planck Institute for Developmental Biology.
Backbone
  Vector backbone: Unknown
  Vector type: Mammalian Expression
Growth in bacteria
  Bacterial resistance: Kanamycin, 50 μg/mL
  Growth temperature: 37°C
  Growth strain: DH5alpha
  Copy number: High Copy
Gene/Insert
  Gene/Insert name: None
Terms and licenses: Academic/Nonprofit Terms; Industry Terms: Not Available to Industry
Depositor comments: Modified pEGFPC1 Plasmids from this collection were made available to the research community and donated after the lab closed. Please note that the sequence provided by the depositing laboratory may be theoretical/predicted or based on Sanger sequencing results. There may be discrepancies between sequencing results obtained by Addgene and the depositor sequence. If an Addgene verified sequence is not available, please contact before placing your order to request that our lab fully sequence the plasmid.
How to cite: pLNHA-C1_H was a gift from Elisa Izaurralde (Addgene plasmid # 146452 ; http://n2t.net/addgene:146452 ; RRID:Addgene_146452)
