[The description below was written by a language model from this plasmid's Addgene catalogue record and pLannotate feature annotations shown in this document.]
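Description:
pLNHA-C1_H is an empty mammalian expression backbone of 4,177 nt. The depositor describes it as a modified pEGFP-C1, although the catalogue lists the backbone as unknown. No EGFP coding sequence is annotated. In the position that a fluorescent protein would occupy in a C1-type vector, the feature table shows a short fragment of the bacteriophage lambda N protein followed by an HA epitope (annotated as a fragment of 3xHA). A multiple cloning site comes immediately after these. A coding sequence inserted into the MCS in frame would therefore carry an N-terminal lambda N–HA tag, which matches the "LNHA" in the name. Expression is driven by the human cytomegalovirus immediate early enhancer and promoter and terminated by the SV40 polyadenylation signal. A T7 promoter lies between the CMV promoter and the tag.

The plasmid replicates in E. coli at high copy from a ColE1/pUC-type origin, and it also has an f1 origin for single-stranded DNA production. A single NeoR/KanR (Tn5 aminoglycoside phosphotransferase) cassette provides selection. A bacterial bla-type promoter drives it for kanamycin resistance in bacteria, and the SV40 enhancer/early promoter with an HSV TK poly(A) signal drives it for G418 selection in mammalian cells. Several short annotations (HIV-1 LTR, SV40 large T antigen, ble and bGH poly(A) fragments) are probably residual backbone sequence or incidental matches rather than functional parts.

The record gives no use beyond mammalian expression. The lambda N peptide is generally known as a boxB RNA hairpin-binding module used to tether fusion proteins to reporter transcripts, with the HA tag allowing detection. The depositor sequence may be theoretical rather than fully verified.
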