Features (pLannotate 1.2.2; 17 found; start..end, strand, type, name):
     61..364     +  enhancer       CMV enhancer: human cytomegalovirus immediate early enhancer
    365..568     +  promoter       CMV promoter: human cytomegalovirus (CMV) immediate early promoter
    564..597     +  LTR            5' LTR (truncated) (fragment): truncated 5' long terminal repeat (LTR) from HIV-1
    613..631     +  promoter       T7 promoter: promoter for bacteriophage T7 RNA polymerase
    665..730     +  CDS            N (fragment): REGN_LAMBD - Experimental evidence at protein level: Swiss-Prot protein existence level 1. Plays a role as a transcriptional antitermination factor that allows the virus to initiate its lytic phase. Activates expression of the delayed viral early genes by modifying host RNA polymerase (RNAP) into a form that is resistant to termination signals. This antitermination function requires the host NusA protein which serves to stabilize the interaction between antitermination protein N and host RNA polymerase. From Escherichia phage lambda (Bacteriophage lambda).
    755..781     +  CDS            3xHA (fragment): three tandem HA epitope tags
    789..841     +  misc_feature   MCS: multiple cloning site
    858..942     +  CDS            large T antigen (fragment): large T antigen from SV40 (simian virus 40)
    965..1086    +  polyA_signal   SV40 poly(A) signal: SV40 polyadenylation signal
   1120..1548    -  rep_origin     f1 ori (sequence partly withheld): f1 bacteriophage origin of replication; arrow indicates direction of (+) strand synthesis
   1575..1679    +  promoter       AmpR promoter: bla
   1681..2038    +  promoter       SV40 promoter: SV40 enhancer and early promoter
   2073..2867    +  CDS            NeoR/KanR: aminoglycoside phosphotransferase from Tn5; aph(3')-II (or nptII); confers resistance to neomycin, kanamycin, and G418 (Geneticin®)
   2888..3040    +  CDS            ble (fragment): BLE_KLEPN - Experimental evidence at protein level: Swiss-Prot protein existence level 1. Binding protein with a strong affinity to the bleomycin family of antibiotics. Binds to CL990; an antimitotic-antibiotic compound. From Klebsiella pneumoniae.
   3099..3146    +  polyA_signal   HSV TK poly(A) signal: herpes simplex virus thymidine kinase polyadenylation signal (Cole and Stacy, 1985)
   3237..3253    -  polyA_signal   bGH poly(A) signal (fragment): bovine growth hormone polyadenylation signal
   3475..4063    +  rep_origin     ori: high-copy-number ColE1/pMB1/pBR322/pUC origin of replication
>Addgene plasmid #146452 | pLNHA-C1_H | depositor full sequence | sequence record 288897 | Full Sequence
TAGTTATTAATAGTAATCAATTACGGGGTCATTAGTTCATAGCCCATATATGGAGTTCCGCGTTACATAA
CTTACGGTAAATGGCCCGCCTGGCTGACCGCCCAACGACCCCCGCCCATTGACGTCAATAATGACGTATG
TTCCCATAGTAACGCCAATAGGGACTTTCCATTGACGTCAATGGGTGGAGTATTTACGGTAAACTGCCCA
CTTGGCAGTACATCAAGTGTATCATATGCCAAGTACGCCCCCTATTGACGTCAATGACGGTAAATGGCCC
GCCTGGCATTATGCCCAGTACATGACCTTATGGGACTTTCCTACTTGGCAGTACATCTACGTATTAGTCA
TCGCTATTACCATGGTGATGCGGTTTTGGCAGTACATCAATGGGCGTGGATAGCGGTTTGACTCACGGGG
ATTTCCAAGTCTCCACCCCATTGACGTCAATGGGAGTTTGTTTTGGCACCAAAATCAACGGGACTTTCCA
AAATGTCGTAACAACTCCGCCCCATTGACGCAAATGGGCGGTAGGCGTGTACGGTGGGAGGTCTATATAA
GCAGAGCTCTCTGGCTAACTAGAGAACCCACTGCTTACTGGCTTATCGAAATTAATACGACTCACTATAG
GGAGACCCAAGCTCTAGCGCTACCGGTCGCCACCATGGACGCACAAACACGACGACGTGAGCGTCGCGCT
GAGAAACAAGCTCAATGGAAAGCTGCAAACGGTGGATCTCCTCCACATATGGCTTACCCATACGATGTTC
CAGATTACGCTCCTCCATCTCGAGCTCAAGCTTCGAATTCTGCAGTCGACGGTACCGCGGGCCCGGGATC
CACCGGATCTAGATAACTGATCATAATCAGCCATACCACATTTGTAGAGGTTTTACTTGCTTTAAAAAAC
CTCCCACACCTCCCCCTGAACCTGAAACATAAAATGAATGCAATTGTTGTTGTTAACTTGTTTATTGCAG
CTTATAATGGTTACAAATAAAGCAATAGCATCACAAATTTCACAAATAAAGCATTTTTTTCACTGCATTC
TAGTTGTGGTTTGTCCAAACTCATCAATGTATCTTAACGCGTAAATTGTAAGCGTTAATATTTTGTTAAA
ATTCGCGTTAAATTTTTGTTAAATCAGCTCATTTTTTAACCAATAGGCCGAAATCGGCAAAATCCCTTAT
AAATCAAAAGAATAGACCGAGATAGGGT
[37 nt withheld, positions 1219-1255]
AAAGAACGTGGACTCCAACGTCAAAGG
[49 nt withheld, positions 1283-1331]
T
[91 nt withheld, positions 1333-1423]
G
[124 nt withheld, positions 1425-1548]
CAGGTGGCACTTTTCGGGGAAATGTGCGCGGAACCCCTATTTGTTTATTTTTCTAAATACATTCAAATAT
GTATCCGCTCATGAGACAATAACCCTGATAAATGCTTCAATAATATTGAAAAAGGAAGAGTCCTGAGGCG
GAAAGAACCAGCTGTGGAATGTGTGTCAGTTAGGGTGTGGAAAGTCCCCAGGCTCCCCAGCAGGCAGAAG
TATGCAAAGCATGCATCTCAATTAGTCAGCAACCAGGTGTGGAAAGTCCCCAGGCTCCCCAGCAGGCAGA
AGTATGCAAAGCATGCATCTCAATTAGTCAGCAACCATAGTCCCGCCCCTAACTCCGCCCATCCCGCCCC
TAACTCCGCCCAGTTCCGCCCATTCTCCGCCCCATGGCTGACTAATTTTTTTTATTTATGCAGAGGCCGA
GGCCGCCTCGGCCTCTGAGCTATTCCAGAAGTAGTGAGGAGGCTTTTTTGGAGGCCTAGGCTTTTGCAAA
GATCGATCAAGAGACAGGATGAGGATCGTTTCGCATGATTGAACAAGATGGATTGCACGCAGGTTCTCCG
GCCGCTTGGGTGGAGAGGCTATTCGGCTATGACTGGGCACAACAGACAATCGGCTGCTCTGATGCCGCCG
TGTTCCGGCTGTCAGCGCAGGGGCGCCCGGTTCTTTTTGTCAAGACCGACCTGTCCGGTGCCCTGAATGA
ACTGCAAGACGAGGCAGCGCGGCTATCGTGGCTGGCCACGACGGGCGTTCCTTGCGCAGCTGTGCTCGAC
GTTGTCACTGAAGCGGGAAGGGACTGGCTGCTATTGGGCGAAGTGCCGGGGCAGGATCTCCTGTCATCTC
ACCTTGCTCCTGCCGAGAAAGTATCCATCATGGCTGATGCAATGCGGCGGCTGCATACGCTTGATCCGGC
TACCTGCCCATTCGACCACCAAGCGAAACATCGCATCGAGCGAGCACGTACTCGGATGGAAGCCGGTCTT
GTCGATCAGGATGATCTGGACGAAGAGCATCAGGGGCTCGCGCCAGCCGAACTGTTCGCCAGGCTCAAGG
CGAGCATGCCCGACGGCGAGGATCTCGTCGTGACCCATGGCGATGCCTGCTTGCCGAATATCATGGTGGA
AAATGGCCGCTTTTCTGGATTCATCGACTGTGGCCGGCTGGGTGTGGCGGACCGCTATCAGGACATAGCG
TTGGCTACCCGTGATATTGCTGAAGAGCTTGGCGGCGAATGGGCTGACCGCTTCCTCGTGCTTTACGGTA
TCGCCGCTCCCGATTCGCAGCGCATCGCCTTCTATCGCCTTCTTGACGAGTTCTTCTGAGCGGGACTCTG
GGGTTCGAAATGACCGACCAAGCGACGCCCAACCTGCCATCACGAGATTTCGATTCCACCGCCGCCTTCT
ATGAAAGGTTGGGCTTCGGAATCGTTTTCCGGGACGCCGGCTGGATGATCCTCCAGCGCGGGGATCTCAT
GCTGGAGTTCTTCGCCCACCCTAGGGGGAGGCTAACTGAAACACGGAAGGAGACAATACCGGAAGGAACC
CGCGCTATGACGGCAATAAAAAGACAGAATAAAACGCACGGTGTTGGGTCGTTTGTTCATAAACGCGGGG
TTCGGTCCCAGGGCTGGCACTCTGTCGATACCCCACCGAGACCCCATTGGGGCCAATACGCCCGCGTTTC
TTCCTTTTCCCCACCCCACCCCCCAAGTTCGGGTGAAGGCCCAGGGCTCGCAGCCAACGTCGGGGCGGCA
GGCCCTGCCATAGCCTCAGGTTACTCATATATACTTTAGATTGATTTAAAACTTCATTTTTAATTTAAAA
GGATCTAGGTGAAGATCCTTTTTGATAATCTCATGACCAAAATCCCTTAACGTGAGTTTTCGTTCCACTG
AGCGTCAGACCCCGTAGAAAAGATCAAAGGATCTTCTTGAGATCCTTTTTTTCTGCGCGTAATCTGCTGC
TTGCAAACAAAAAAACCACCGCTACCAGCGGTGGTTTGTTTGCCGGATCAAGAGCTACCAACTCTTTTTC
CGAAGGTAACTGGCTTCAGCAGAGCGCAGATACCAAATACTGTCCTTCTAGTGTAGCCGTAGTTAGGCCA
CCACTTCAAGAACTCTGTAGCACCGCCTACATACCTCGCTCTGCTAATCCTGTTACCAGTGGCTGCTGCC
AGTGGCGATAAGTCGTGTCTTACCGGGTTGGACTCAAGACGATAGTTACCGGATAAGGCGCAGCGGTCGG
GCTGAACGGGGGGTTCGTGCACACAGCCCAGCTTGGAGCGAACGACCTACACCGAACTGAGATACCTACA
GCGTGAGCTATGAGAAAGCGCCACGCTTCCCGAAGGGAGAAAGGCGGACAGGTATCCGGTAAGCGGCAGG
GTCGGAACAGGAGAGCGCACGAGGGAGCTTCCAGGGGGAAACGCCTGGTATCTTTATAGTCCTGTCGGGT
TTCGCCACCTCTGACTTGAGCGTCGATTTTTGTGATGCTCGTCAGGGGGGCGGAGCCTATGGAAAAACGC
CAGCAACGCGGCCTTTTTACGGTTCCTGGCCTTTTGCTGGCCTTTTGCTCACATGTTCTTTCCTGCGTTA
TCCCCTGATTCTGTGGATAACCGTATTACCGCCATGCAT
